>Addgene plasmid #237986 | TRAV29/DV5 | addgene full sequence | sequence record 475854 | Addgene NGS Result
AGGCTAGGTGGAGGCTCAGTGATGATAAGTCTGCGATGGTGGATGCATGTGTCATGGTCATAGCTGTTTC
CTGTGTGAAATTGTTATCCGCTCAGAGGGCACAATCCTATTCCGCGCTATCCGACAATCTCCAAGACATT
AGGTGGAGTTCAGTTCGGCGTATGGCATATGTCGCTGGAAAGAACATGTGAGCAAAAGGCCAGCAAAAGG
CCAGGAACCGTAAAAAGGCCGCGTTGCTGGCGTTTTTCCATAGGCTCCGCCCCCCTGACGAGCATCACAA
AAATCGACGCTCAAGTCAGAGGTGGCGAAACCCGACAGGACTATAAAGATACCAGGCGTTTCCCCCTGGA
AGCTCCCTCGTGCGCTCTCCTGTTCCGACCCTGCCGCTTACCGGATACCTGTCCGCCTTTCTCCCTTCGG
GAAGCGTGGCGCTTTCTCATAGCTCACGCTGTAGGTATCTCAGTTCGGTGTAGGTCGTTCGCTCCAAGCT
GGGCTGTGTGCACGAACCCCCCGTTCAGCCCGACCGCTGCGCCTTATCCGGTAACTATCGTCTTGAGTCC
AACCCGGTAAGACACGACTTATCGCCACTGGCAGCAGCCACTGGTAACAGGATTAGCAGAGCGAGGTATG
TAGGCGGTGCTACAGAGTTCTTGAAGTGGTGGCCTAACTACGGCTACACTAGAAGAACAGTATTTGGTAT
CTGCGCTCTGCTGAAGCCAGTTACCTTCGGAAAAAGAGTTGGTAGCTCTTGATCCGGCAAACAAACCACC
GCTGGTAGCGGTGGTTTTTTTGTTTGCAAGCAGCAGATTACGCGCAGAAAAAAAGGATCTCAAGAAGAAG
ATCCTTTGATCTTTTCTACGGGGTCTGACGCTCAGTGGAACGAAAACTCACGTTAAGGGATTTTGGTCAT
GAGATTATCAAAAAGGATCTTCACCTAGATCCTTTTAAATTAAAAATGAAGTTTTAAATCAAGCCCAATC
TGAATAATGTTACAACCAATTAACCAATTCTGATTAGAAAAACTCATCGAGCATCAAATGAAACTGCAAT
TTATTCATATCAGGATTATCAATACCATATTTTTGAAAAAGCCGTTTCTGTAATGAAGGAGAAAACTCAC
CGAGGCAGTTCCATAGGATGGCAAGATCCTGGTATCGGTCTGCGATTCCGACTCGTCCAACATCAATACA
ACCTATTAATTTCCCCTCGTCAAAAATAAGGTTATCAAGTGAGAAATCACCATGAGTGACGACTGAATCC
GGTGAGAATGGCAAAAGTTTATGCATTTCTTTCCAGACTTGTTCAACAGGCCAGCCATTACGCTCGTCAT
CAAAATCACTCGCATCAACCAAACCGTTATTCATTCGTGATTGCGCCTGAGCAAGACGAAATACGCGATC
GCTGTTAAAAGGACAATTACAAACAGGAATCGAATGCAACCGGCGCAGGAACACTGCCAGCGCATCAACA
ATATTTTCACCTGAATCAGGATATTCTTCTAATACCTGGAATGCTGTTTTTCCGGGGATCGCAGTGGTGA
GTAACCATGCATCATCAGGAGTACGGATAAAATGCTTGATGGTCGGAAGAGGCATAAATTCCGTCAGCCA
GTTTAGTCTGACCATCTCATCTGTAACATCATTGGCAACGCTACCTTTGCCATGTTTCAGAAACAACTCT
GGCGCATCGGGCTTCCCATACAAGCGATAGATTGTCGCACCTGATTGCCCGACATTATCGCGAGCCCATT
TATACCCATATAAATCAGCATCCATGTTGGAATTTAATCGCGGCCTCGACGTTTCCCGTTGAATATGGCT
CATAACACCCCTTGTATTACTGTTTATGTAAGCAGACAGTTTTATTGTTCATGATGATATATTTTTATCT
TGTGCAATGTAACATCAGAGATTTTGAGACACGGGCCAGAGCTGCATCGCGCGTTTCGGTGATGACGGTG
AAAACCTCTGACACATGCAGCTCCCGGGACGGTCACAGCTTGTCTGTAAGCGGATGCCGGGAGCAGACAA
GCCCGTCAGGGCGCGTCAGCGGGTGTTGGCTGTTGTTTGTCGCATTATACGAGCGTCCAGGTTGGGATAC
CTGAAACAAAACCCATCGTACGGCCAAGGAAGTCTCCAATAACTGTGATCCACCACAAGCGCCAGGGTTT
TCCCAGTCACGACGTTGTAAAACGACGGCCAGTCATGCATAATCCGCACGCATCTGGAATAAGGAAGTGC
CATTCCGCCTGACCTCTCGAGGTCAAGAGACGGGTCTCAGGAAGTCGCTGTGTTTGAGCCATCAGAAGCA
GAGATCTCCCACACCCAAAAGGCCACACTGGTGTGCCTGGCCACAGGCTTCTACCCCGACCACGTGGAGC
TGAGCTGGTGGGTGAATGGGAAGGAGGTGCACAGTGGGGTCAGCACAGACCCGCAGCCCCTCAAGGAGCA
GCCCGCCCTCAATGACTCCAGATACTGCCTGAGCAGCCGCCTGAGAGTCTCGGCCACCTTCTGGCAGAAC
CCCCGCAACCACTTCCGCTGTCAAGTCCAGTTCTACGGGCTCTCGGAGAATGACGAGTGGACCCAGGATA
GGGCCAAACCTGTCACCCAGATCGTCAGCGCCGAGGCCTGGGGTAGAGCAGACTGTGGCTTCACCTCCGA
GTCTTACCAGCAAGGGGTCCTGTCTGCCACCATCCTCTATGAGATCTTGCTAGGGAAGGCCACCTTGTAT
GCCGTGCTGGTCAGTGCCCTCGTGCTGATGGCCATGGTCAAGAGAAAGGATTCCAGAGGCGGAAGTGGAG
CAACCAATTTCTCCTTGCTGAAGCAGGCCGGTGACGTTGAGGAAAACCCAGGACCAATGGCCATGCTCCT
GGGGGCATCAGTGCTGATTCTGTGGCTTCAGCCAGACTGGGTAAACAGTCAACAGAAGAATGATGACCAG
CAAGTTAAGCAAAATTCACCATCCCTGAGCGTCCAGGAAGGAAGAATTTCTATTCTGAACTGTGACTATA
CTAACAGCATGTTTGATTATTTCCTATGGTACAAAAAATACCCTGCTGAAGGTCCTACATTCTTGATAAG
CATAAGTTCCATTAAGGATAAAAATGAAGATGGAAGATTCACTGTGTTCTTGAACAAAAGTGCCAAGCAC
CTCTCTCTGCACATTGTGCCCTCCCAGCCTGGAGACTCTGCGGTCAGAGACCCGTCTCAGGGTACTCGAG
Features (pLannotate 1.2.2; 6 found; start..end, strand, type, name):
    245..833     -  rep_origin     ori: high-copy-number ColE1/pMB1/pBR322/pUC origin of replication
   1014..1823    -  CDS            KanR: aminoglycoside phosphotransferase; aph(3')-Ia; confers resistance to kanamycin in bacteria or G418 (Geneticin®) in eukaryotes
   1930..1971    +  CDS            rop (fragment): Rop protein, which maintains plasmids at low copy number; rop
   2160..2203    -  CDS            lacZα (fragment): LacZα fragment of β-galactosidase; lacZ fragment
   2284..2790    +  CDS            TRBC2 (fragment): TRBC2_HUMAN - Also known as TCRBC2 From Homo sapiens (Human).
   2857..3195    +  CDS            TRAV29DV5 (fragment): TVA29_HUMAN - Experimental evidence at protein level: Swiss-Prot protein existence level 1. V region of the variable domain of T cell receptor (TR) alpha chain that participates in the antigen recognition (PubMed:24600447). Alpha-beta T cell receptors are antigen specific receptors which are essential to the immune response and are present on the cell surface of T lymphocytes. Recognize peptide-major histocompatibility (MH) (pMH) complexes that are displayed by antigen presenting cells (APC), a prerequisite for efficient T cell adaptive immunity against pathogens (PubMed:25493333). Binding of
