[The description below was written by a language model from this plasmid's Addgene catalogue record and pLannotate feature annotations shown in this document.]
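Description:
TRAV29/DV5 is a bacterial cloning plasmid built on the commercial pTwist Kan High Copy v2 backbone and catalogued as a synthetic biology vector. It serves as a modular DNA part rather than an expression construct. It replicates in E. coli from a high-copy ColE1/pUC-type origin and is selected with kanamycin through an aminoglycoside phosphotransferase (KanR) gene. The short rop and lacZα matches in the annotation are backbone remnants rather than functional genes. No eukaryotic promoter, polyadenylation signal or viral element is annotated, which fits a role as a source of a fragment to be moved into another vector.

The roughly 965 bp human insert is arranged as TRBC-P2A-TRAV29/DV5. The feature table places a T cell receptor beta constant region segment (matched to TRBC2) upstream of the TRAV29/DV5 alpha-chain variable gene segment, both on the same strand. A short unannotated gap between them presumably holds the P2A sequence named in the record. P2A is a self-cleaving peptide that lets two polypeptides be produced from one open reading frame. This piece therefore forms the middle of a bicistronic beta-P2A-alpha TCR cassette: it would complete a beta chain at its constant region and begin the alpha chain with a defined V segment.

According to the record, the plasmid is used to generate TCRs by cloning, in connection with work on scalable TCR synthesis and antigen reactivity screening. The remaining elements of a full receptor, such as the beta variable region, the CDR3/J sequences and the alpha constant region, would have to come from other parts. The record does not state the assembly method or the destination vector.
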