Addgene plasmid #237986: TRAV29/DV5
Purpose: Encodes TRAV29/DV5 allele, P2A, and TRBC to generate TCRs via cloning
Depositing lab: Michael Birnbaum. Depositing organization: Massachusetts Institute of Technology. Publication: Scalable TCR synthesis and screening enable antigen reactivity mapping in vitiligo. Gaglione SA, Mukkamala RS, Krishna C, Smith BE, Wadsworth MH 2nd, Jelinsky SA, Perez CR, Schmidt-Hong L, Katz EL, Gellatly KJ, Ali LR, Shen J, Holec PV, Zhao QH, Chan AO, Xu EJK, Kravarik KM, Guzova JA, Dobson CS, Singh H, Garber M, Dougan M, Dougan SK, Harris JE, Winkler A, Birnbaum ME. Immunity. 2026 Feb 10;59(2):477-493.e9. doi: 10.1016/j.immuni.2026.01.001. Epub 2026 Jan 28. PubMed 41610844.
Backbone
  Vector backbone: pTwist Kan High Copy v2
  Backbone manufacturer: Twist
  Backbone size w/o insert (bp): 2255
  Vector type: Synthetic Biology
Growth in bacteria
  Bacterial resistance: Kanamycin, 50 μg/mL
  Growth temperature: 37°C
  Growth strain: DH5alpha
  Copy number: High Copy
Gene/Insert
  Gene/Insert name: TRBC-P2A-TRAV29/DV5
  Species: H. sapiens (human)
  Insert size (bp): 965
  Mutation: None
  Entrez Gene: TRAV29DV5 (a.k.a. TCRA, TCRAV21S1, TRAV29/DV5, hADV29S1)
  Cloning method: Unknown
Terms and licenses: Academic/Nonprofit Terms; Industry Terms: Not Available to Industry
Depositor comments: Please visit https://doi.org/10.1101/2025.04.24.649726 for bioRxiv preprint.
How to cite: TRAV29/DV5 was a gift from Michael Birnbaum (Addgene plasmid # 237986 ; http://n2t.net/addgene:237986 ; RRID:Addgene_237986)
